Addgene plasmid #180529: KTK_247
Purpose: Entry vector containing pTac promoter
Depositing lab: Tom Ellis. Depositing organization: Imperial College London. Publication: Komagataeibacter Tool Kit (KTK): A Modular Cloning System for Multigene Constructs and Programmed Protein Secretion from Cellulose Producing Bacteria. Goosens VJ, Walker KT, Aragon SM, Singh A, Senthivel VR, Dekker L, Caro-Astorga J, Buat MLA, Song W, Lee KY, Ellis T. ACS Synth Biol. 2021 Dec 17;10(12):3422-3434. doi: 10.1021/acssynbio.1c00358. Epub 2021 Nov 12. PubMed 34767345.
Backbone
  Vector backbone: pSEVA331
  Vector type: Bacterial Expression
Growth in bacteria
  Bacterial resistance: Ampicillin, 100 μg/mL
  Growth temperature: 37°C
  Growth strain: DH5alpha
  Copy number: High Copy
Gene/Insert
  Gene/Insert name: pTac promoter
  Species: Synthetic
  Cloning method: Restriction Enzyme; 5′ cloning site unknown (unknown if destroyed)
Terms and licenses: Academic/Nonprofit Terms; Industry Terms: Not Available to Industry
Depositor comments: Read the preprint at https://www.biorxiv.org/content/10.1101/2021.06.09.447691v1.full
How to cite: KTK_247 was a gift from Tom Ellis (Addgene plasmid # 180529 ; http://n2t.net/addgene:180529 ; RRID:Addgene_180529)
