[The description below was written by a language model from this plasmid's Addgene catalogue record and pLannotate feature annotations shown in this document.]
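Description:
KTK_247 is a small (about 2 kb) bacterial entry vector from the Komagataeibacter Tool Kit, a modular cloning system built for assembling multigene constructs and programming protein secretion in cellulose-producing bacteria. It serves as a storage plasmid for a single regulatory part, the synthetic pTac promoter, rather than as a complete expression construct. It is maintained in standard E. coli cloning strains as a high-copy plasmid. The sequenced record shows a ColE1/pMB1/pUC-type origin of replication and an ampicillin resistance cassette consisting of the bla (β-lactamase) coding sequence driven by its own AmpR promoter. The catalogue lists pSEVA331 as the backbone, but the annotated features are only the pUC-type origin and AmpR. No broad-host-range replicon or other marker is annotated, so the relationship to that backbone is not evident from the feature table.

The payload is the tac promoter, a strong hybrid of the trp and lacUV5 promoters, followed immediately by a symmetric lac operator optimised for tight binding of the lac repressor. Together these form a repressible, IPTG- or lactose-inducible promoter part. No lacI gene is annotated on the plasmid, so regulation would depend on repressor supplied by the host or by another part of an assembled construct. No downstream ribosome binding site, coding sequence or terminator is annotated, consistent with a promoter-only part. The record gives restriction-enzyme cloning as the method but does not specify the flanking sites. The plasmid is intended as a source of the pTac promoter for combination with other toolkit parts into higher-level expression constructs.
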