Features (pLannotate 1.2.2; 5 found; start..end, strand, type, name):
    202..306     -  promoter       AmpR promoter: bla
    409..997     +  rep_origin     ori: high-copy-number ColE1/pMB1/pBR322/pUC origin of replication
   1131..1159    +  promoter       tac promoter: strong E. coli promoter; hybrid between the trp and lac UV5 promoters
   1165..1184    +  protein_bind   lac operator (symmetric): The lac repressor binds to the lac operator to inhibit transcription in E. coli. This inhibition can be relieved by adding lactose or isopropyl-β-D-thiogalactopyranoside (IPTG). The symmetric lac operator was optimized for tight binding of lac repressor. lac repressor encoded by lacI
   1317..201     -  CDS            AmpR (across the origin): β-lactamase; bla; confers resistance to ampicillin, carbenicillin, and related antibiotics
>Addgene plasmid #180529 | KTK_247 | addgene full sequence | sequence record 359551 | Addgene NGS Result
CATCATTGGAAAACGTTCTTCGGGGCGAAAACTCTCAAGGATCTTACCGCTGTTGAGATCCAGTTCGATG
TAACCCACTCGTGCACCCAACTGATCTTCAGCATCTTTTACTTTCACCAGCGTTTCTGGGTGAGCAAAAA
CAGGAAGGCAAAATGCCGCAAAAAAGGGAATAAGGGCGACACGGAAATGTTGAATACTCATACTCTTCCT
TTTTCAATATTATTGAAGCATTTATCAGGGTTATTGTCTCATGAGCGGATACATATTTGAATGTATTTAG
AAAAATAAACAAATAGGGGTTCCGCGCACATTTCCCCGAAAAGTGCCACCTGTCATGACCAAAATCCCTT
AACGTGAGTTTTCGTTCCACTGAGCGTCAGACCCCGTAGAAAAGATCAAAGGATCTTCTTGAGATCCTTT
TTTTCTGCGCGTAATCTGCTGCTTGCAAACAAAAAAACCACCGCTACCAGCGGTGGTTTGTTTGCCGGAT
CAAGAGCTACCAACTCTTTTTCCGAAGGTAACTGGCTTCAGCAGAGCGCAGATACCAAATACTGTTCTTC
TAGTGTAGCCGTAGTTAGGCCACCACTTCAAGAACTCTGTAGCACCGCCTACATACCTCGCTCTGCTAAT
CCTGTTACCAGTGGCTGCTGCCAGTGGCGATAAGTCGTGTCTTACCGGGTTGGACTCAAGACGATAGTTA
CCGGATAAGGCGCAGCGGTCGGGCTGAACGGGGGGTTCGTGCACACAGCCCAGCTTGGAGCGAACGACCT
ACACCGAACTGAGATACCTACAGCGTGAGCTATGAGAAAGCGCCACGCTTCCCGAAGGGAGAAAGGCGGA
CAGGTATCCGGTAAGCGGCAGGGTCGGAACAGGAGAGCGCACGAGGGAGCTTCCAGGGGGAAACGCCTGG
TATCTTTATAGTCCTGTCGGGTTTCGCCACCTCTGACTTGAGCGTCGATTTTTGTGATGCTCGTCAGGGG
GGCGGAGCCTATGGAAAAACGCCAGCAACGCGGCCTTTTTACGGTTCCTGGCCTTTTGCTGGCCTTTTGC
TCACATGTTCTTTCCTGCGTTATCCCCTGATTCTGTGGATAACCGTAGTCGGTCTCTGACCAGAACGATC
GTTGGCTGTGTTGACAATTAATCATCGGCTCGTATAATGTGTGGAATTGTGAGCGCTCACAATTTACTAG
AGAGCTACTAGTAGCGGCCTGGCTGAGACCAAGATTATCAAAAAGGATCTTCACCTAGATCCTTTTAAAT
TAAAAATGAAGTTTTAAATCAATCTAAAGTATATATGAGTAAACTTGGTCTGACAGTTACCAATGCTTAA
TCAGTGAGGCACCTATCTCAGCGATCTGTCTATTTCGTTCATCCATAGTTGCCTGACTCCCCGTCGTGTA
GATAACTACGATACGGGAGGGCTTACCATCTGGCCCCAGTGCTGCAATGATACCGCGGGACCCACGCTCA
CCGGCTCCAGATTTATCAGCAATAAACCAGCCAGCCGGAAGGGCCGAGCGCAGAAGTGGTCCTGCAACTT
TATCCGCCTCCATCCAGTCTATTAATTGTTGCCGGGAAGCTAGAGTAAGTAGTTCGCCAGTTAATAGTTT
GCGCAACGTTGTTGCCATTGCTACAGGCATCGTGGTGTCACGCTCGTCGTTTGGTATGGCTTCATTCAGC
TCCGGTTCCCAACGATCAAGGCGAGTTACATGATCCCCCATGTTGTGCAAAAAAGCGGTTAGCTCCTTCG
GTCCTCCGATCGTTGTCAGAAGTAAGTTGGCCGCAGTGTTATCACTCATGGTTATGGCAGCACTGCATAA
TTCTCTTACTGTCATGCCATCCGTAAGATGCTTTTCTGTGACTGGTGAGTACTCAACCAAGTCATTCTGA
GAATAGTGTATGCGGCGACCGAGTTGCTCTTGCCCGGCGTCAATACGGGATAATACCGCGCCACATAGCA
GAACTTTAAAAGTGCT
